Addgene plasmid #184561: Flag-MIOS(1-875) in pRK5
Purpose: CMV-driven expression of an N-terminally Flag-tagged MIOS (core subunit of GATOR2) — native sequence for transient expression in mammalian cells.
Depositing lab: Kacper Rogala. Depositing organization: Stanford University. Publication: Structure of the nutrient-sensing hub GATOR2. Valenstein ML, Rogala KB, Lalgudi PV, Brignole EJ, Gu X, Saxton RA, Chantranupong L, Kolibius J, Quast JP, Sabatini DM. Nature. 2022 Jul;607(7919):610-616. doi: 10.1038/s41586-022-04939-z. Epub 2022 Jul 13. PubMed 35831510.
Backbone
  Vector backbone: pRK5
  Backbone manufacturer: Genentech
  Vector type: Mammalian Expression
Growth in bacteria
  Bacterial resistance: Ampicillin, 100 μg/mL
  Growth temperature: 37°C
  Growth strain: DH5alpha
  Copy number: High Copy
Gene/Insert
  Gene/Insert name: MIOS (alt names: Meiosis regulator for oocyte development; Missing oocyte meiosis regulator homolog; GATOR complex protein MIOS)
  Species: H. sapiens (human)
  Insert size (bp): 2628
  GenBank ID: NM_001370076
  Entrez Gene: MIOS (a.k.a. MIO, Sea4, Yulink)
  Promoter: CMV
  Tag / fusion protein: Flag (N terminal on backbone)
  Cloning method: Restriction Enzyme; 5′ cloning site SalI (not destroyed); 3′ cloning site NotI (not destroyed)
  Sequencing primers: 5′ (1) CMV Forward, (2) SP6; 3′ EBV Reverse
Terms and licenses: Academic/Nonprofit Terms; Industry Terms: Not Available to Industry
How to cite: Flag-MIOS(1-875) in pRK5 was a gift from Kacper Rogala (Addgene plasmid # 184561 ; http://n2t.net/addgene:184561 ; RRID:Addgene_184561)
