[The description below was written by a language model from this plasmid's Addgene catalogue record and pLannotate feature annotations shown in this document.]
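Description:
Flag-MIOS(1-875) in pRK5 is a mammalian expression plasmid of about 7.3 kb built on the pRK5 backbone for transient expression of full-length human MIOS, a core subunit of the GATOR2 complex. It is propagated in E. coli as a high-copy plasmid through a ColE1/pUC-type origin and selected with ampicillin via the β-lactamase gene under its own promoter. The annotation also detects an M13 phage origin, which can support single-stranded DNA production, along with fragmentary backbone remnants (lacZα, lacI, rop and bom pieces, and a lac promoter/operator region) that play no evident role in the construct's intended use.

The expression cassette begins with the human cytomegalovirus immediate early enhancer and promoter, followed by a fragment of CMV intron A and an SP6 promoter, which also serves as a sequencing primer site. A backbone-encoded Flag epitope sits upstream of the MIOS coding sequence, giving an N-terminally tagged protein. The insert, described as the native (not codon-optimised) sequence covering residues 1–875, was cloned between SalI and NotI sites that are both retained. The feature caller also flags a short fragment resembling an immunoglobulin heavy chain signal sequence upstream of the tag, but the record does not indicate that it is functional. Transcripts are terminated by an SV40 polyadenylation signal. An SV40 enhancer/early promoter region lies downstream, but no mammalian selection marker is annotated.

MIOS acts within GATOR2 in the amino acid-sensing branch of mTORC1 signalling, where GATOR2 inhibits GATOR1 to activate mTORC1 indirectly. The plasmid was deposited with a structural study of GATOR2, and the Flag tag allows detection or affinity capture of the expressed protein.
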