Features (pLannotate 1.2.2; 21 found; start..end, strand, type, name):
     14..393     +  enhancer       CMV enhancer: human cytomegalovirus immediate early enhancer
    394..597     +  promoter       CMV promoter: human cytomegalovirus (CMV) immediate early promoter
    733..776     +  intron         CMV intron (fragment): modified intron A from human cytomegalovirus
    828..846     +  promoter       SP6 promoter: promoter for bacteriophage SP6 RNA polymerase
    850..887     +  CDS            IgH signal sequence (fragment): signal sequence from the mouse immunoglobulin heavy chain variable region
    940..960     +  CDS            FLAG (fragment): FLAG® epitope tag, followed by an enterokinase cleavage site
    985..3609    +  CDS            MIOS: MIO_HUMAN - Experimental evidence at protein level: Swiss-Prot protein existence level 1. As a component of the GATOR subcomplex GATOR2, functions within the amino acid-sensing branch of the TORC1 signaling pathway. Indirectly activates mTORC1 and the TORC1 signaling pathway through the inhibition of the GATOR1 subcomplex (PubMed:23723238). It is negatively regulated by the upstream amino acid sensors SESN2 and CASTOR1 (PubMed:25457612, PubMed:27487210). From Homo sapiens (Human).
   3659..3793    +  polyA_signal   SV40 poly(A) signal: SV40 polyadenylation signal
   3862..4219    +  promoter       SV40 promoter: SV40 enhancer and early promoter
   4238..4392    +  CDS            lacZα (fragment): LacZα fragment of β-galactosidase; lacZ fragment
   4398..4449    -  misc_feature   bom (fragment): basis of mobility region from pBR322
   4468..4848    +  rep_origin     M13 ori (sequence partly withheld): M13 bacteriophage origin of replication; arrow indicates direction of (+) strand synthesis
   4924..4973    -  misc_feature   bom (fragment): basis of mobility region from pBR322
   5075..5110    -  CDS            rop (fragment): Rop protein, which maintains plasmids at low copy number; rop
   5205..5309    +  promoter       AmpR promoter: bla
   5310..6170    +  CDS            AmpR: β-lactamase; bla; confers resistance to ampicillin, carbenicillin, and related antibiotics
   6341..6929    +  rep_origin     ori: high-copy-number ColE1/pMB1/pBR322/pUC origin of replication
   7112..7204    +  CDS            lacI (fragment): lac repressor; lacI; The lac repressor binds to the lac operator to inhibit transcription in E. coli. This inhibition can be relieved by adding lactose or isopropyl-β-D-thiogalactopyranoside (IPTG).
   7217..7238    +  protein_bind   CAP binding site: CAP binding activates transcription in the presence of cAMP. E. coli catabolite activator protein
   7253..7283    +  promoter       lac promoter: promoter for the E. coli lac operon
   7291..7307    +  protein_bind   lac operator: The lac repressor binds to the lac operator to inhibit transcription in E. coli. This inhibition can be relieved by adding lactose or isopropyl-β-D-thiogalactopyranoside (IPTG). lac repressor encoded by lacI
>Addgene plasmid #184561 | Flag-MIOS(1-875) in pRK5 | addgene full sequence | sequence record 376959 | Addgene NGS Result
TTCGAGCTCGCCCGACATTGATTATTGACTAGTTATTAATAGTAATCAATTACGGGGTCATTAGTTCATA
GCCCATATATGGAGTTCCGCGTTACATAACTTACGGTAAATGGCCCGCCTGGCTGACCGCCCAACGACCC
CCGCCCATTGACGTCAATAATGACGTATGTTCCCATAGTAACGCCAATAGGGACTTTCCATTGACGTCAA
TGGGTGGAGTATTTACGGTAAACTGCCCACTTGGCAGTACATCAAGTGTATCATATGCCAAGTACGCCCC
CTATTGACGTCAATGACGGTAAATGGCCCGCCTGGCATTATGCCCAGTACATGACCTTATGGGACTTTCC
TACTTGGCAGTACATCTACGTATTAGTCATCGCTATTACCATGGTGATGCGGTTTTGGCAGTACATCAAT
GGGCGTGGATAGCGGTTTGACTCACGGGGATTTCCAAGTCTCCACCCCATTGACGTCAATGGGAGTTTGT
TTTGGCACCAAAATCAACGGGACTTTCCAAAATGTCGTAACAACTCCGCCCCATTGACGCAAATGGGCGG
TAGGCGTGTACGGTGGGAGGTCTATATAAGCAGAGCTCGTTTAGTGAACCGTCAGATCGCCTGGAGACGC
CATCCACGCTGTTTTGACCTCCATAGAAGACACCGGGACCGATCCAGCCTCCGCGGCCGGGAACGGTGCA
TTGGAACGCGGATTCCCCGTGCCAAGAGTGACGTAAGTACCGCCTATAGAGTCTATAGGCCCACCCCCTT
GGCTTCGTTAGAACGCGGCTACAATTAATACATAACCTTATGTATCATACACATACGATTTAGGTGACAC
TATAGAATAACATCCACTTTGCCTTTCTCTCCACAGGTGTCCACTCCCAGGTCCAACTGCACCTCGGTTC
TATCGATTGAATTCACCATGGAAATGGACTACAAGGATGACGATGACAAGGGTGGTGGTGGTGGTGCGTC
GACGATGTCGGGCACCAAACCGGATATTCTGTGGGCACCGCATCATGTTGACCGCTTCGTTGTCTGTGAC
TCGGAACTGTCCCTGTACCATGTCGAAAGTACCGTGAACAGCGAACTGAAAGCAGGCAGCCTGCGTCTGT
CAGAAGACTCGGCGGCCACCCTGCTGAGCATTAACTCTGATACGCCGTATATGAAATGTGTCGCGTGGTA
TCTGAACTACGATCCGGAATGCCTGCTGGCCGTTGGCCAGGCAAATGGTCGCGTGGTTCTGACCAGCCTG
GGCCAAGACCACAACTCAAAATTCAAAGATCTGATCGGTAAAGAATTTGTGCCGAAACATGCCCGTCAGT
GTAACACCCTGGCATGGAATCCGCTGGATTCTAACTGGCTGGCAGCTGGCCTGGACAAACACCGCGCGGA
TTTTTCTGTGCTGATTTGGGACATCTGCAGTAAATATACCCCGGATATTGTTCCGATGGAAAAAGTCAAA
CTGTCCGCTGGCGAAACCGAAACCACGCTGCTGGTTACGAAACCGCTGTACGAACTGGGTCAGAATGACG
CCTGTCTGTCACTGTGCTGGCTGCCGCGTGATCAAAAACTGCTGCTGGCTGGTATGCACCGTAATCTGGC
GATTTTTGATCTGCGCAACACCTCGCAGAAAATGTTCGTGAATACCAAAGCGGTTCAAGGCGTGACGGTT
GACCCGTATTTTCATGATCGTGTCGCTAGCTTCTACGAGGGTCAGGTGGCGATCTGGGATCTGCGCAAAT
TTGAAAAACCAGTGCTGACCCTGACGGAACAACCGAAACCGCTGACCAAAGTCGCATGGTGTCCGACCCG
TACGGGCCTGCTGGCAACCCTGACGCGTGACTCTAATATTATCCGCCTGTATGATATGCAGCACACCCCG
ACGCCGATTGGTGACGAAACCGAACCGACGATTATCGAACGCAGTGTGCAGCCGTGCGATAACTACATTG
CTTCGTTCGCGTGGCATCCGACCAGCCAAAACCGTATGATCGTCGTGACCCCGAATCGCACGATGAGCGA
TTTTACCGTTTTCGAACGTATTTCACTGGCTTGGTCGCCGATCACGAGCCTGATGTGGGCGTGTGGTCGC
CACCTGTATGAATGCACCGAAGAAGAAAACGACAATTCGCTGGAAAAAGATATTGCCACGAAAATGCGTC
TGCGCGCACTGAGCCGTTACGGCCTGGACACCGAACAAGTGTGGCGCAATCACATCCTGGCCGGTAACGA
AGATCCGCAACTGAAATCCCTGTGGTATACCCTGCATTTTATGAAACAGTACACGGAAGATATGGACCAA
AAATCGCCGGGCAATAAAGGTAGCCTGGTTTATGCGGGCATTAAAAGCATCGTGAAAAGCTCTCTGGGTA
TGGTTGAAAGTTCCCGTCATAACTGGTCTGGCCTGGATAAACAGAGTGACATTCAAAACCTGAATGAAGA
ACGCATCCTGGCCCTGCAGCTGTGTGGCTGGATTAAGAAAGGCACCGATGTGGATGTGGGCCCGTTTCTG
AACAGCCTGGTGCAAGAAGGTGAATGGGAACGCGCGGCGGCAGTTGCGCTGTTCAACCTGGATATTCGTC
GCGCCATTCAGATCCTGAATGAAGGCGCATCATCGGAAAAAGGTGATCTGAACCTGAATGTTGTCGCTAT
GGCGCTGAGTGGTTATACCGATGAGAAAAACAGCCTGTGGCGTGAAATGTGTAGTACGCTGCGCCTGCAG
CTGAACAATCCGTACCTGTGCGTGATGTTTGCTTTCCTGACCTCTGAAACGGGCAGTTATGATGGTGTCC
TGTACGAAAATAAAGTTGCGGTCCGTGACCGCGTGGCCTTTGCATGTAAATTCCTGTCAGATACCCAGCT
GAACCGTTATATCGAAAAACTGACGAACGAAATGAAAGAAGCCGGCAACCTGGAAGGTATCCTGCTGACC
GGCCTGACGAAAGATGGTGTTGACCTGATGGAAAGCTATGTCGATCGCACCGGCGACGTGCAGACGGCAT
CCTACTGCATGCTGCAAGGTTCACCGCTGGATGTTCTGAAAGACGAACGTGTCCAGTATTGGATTGAAAA
CTACCGCAATCTGCTGGATGCTTGGCGTTTTTGGCACAAACGCGCGGAATTTGACATCCATCGTTCTAAA
CTGGATCCGAGCTCTAAACCGCTGGCCCAGGTGTTTGTTAGTTGTAACTTCTGCGGCAAATCAATTTCGT
ATAGCTGCTCTGCAGTGCCGCATCAGGGTCGCGGTTTTAGCCAATACGGCGTTAGTGGTTCCCCGACCAA
ATCCAAAGTCACGTCATGTCCGGGTTGCCGTAAACCGCTGCCGCGTTGTGCACTGTGCCTGATCAATATG
GGTACCCCGGTGTCTTCCTGTCCGGGCGGTACGAAATCGGATGAAAAAGTTGACCTGAGCAAAGATAAAA
AACTGGCCCAGTTTAACAATTGGTTCACCTGGTGTCACAACTGCCGTCATGGCGGTCACGCAGGTCATAT
GCTGTCCTGGTTTCGCGATCATGCTGAATGCCCGGTGTCAGCGTGCACCTGTAAATGCATGCAACTGGAT
ACGACGGGTAATCTGGTCCCGGCGGAAACCGTTCAACCGTAAGCGGCCGCTAAGTAAGTAAGGATCCCCA
GCTTGGCCGCCATGGCCCAACTTGTTTATTGCAGCTTATAATGGTTACAAATAAAGCAATAGCATCACAA
ATTTCACAAATAAAGCATTTTTTTCACTGCATTCTAGTTGTGGTTTGTCCAAACTCATCAATGTATCTTA
TCATGTCTGGATCGGGAATTAATTCGGCGCAGCACCATGGCCTGAAATAACCTCTGAAAGAGGAACTTGG
TTAGGTACCTTCTGAGGCGGAAAGAACCAGCTGTGGAATGTGTGTCAGTTAGGGTGTGGAAAGTCCCCAG
GCTCCCCAGCAGGCAGAAGTATGCAAAGCATGCATCTCAATTAGTCAGCAACCAGGTGTGGAAAGTCCCC
AGGCTCCCCAGCAGGCAGAAGTATGCAAAGCATGCATCTCAATTAGTCAGCAACCATAGTCCCGCCCCTA
ACTCCGCCCATCCCGCCCCTAACTCCGCCCAGTTCCGCCCATTCTCCGCCCCATGGCTGACTAATTTTTT
TTATTTATGCAGAGGCCGAGGCCGCCTCGGCCTCTGAGCTATTCCAGAAGTAGTGAGGAGGCTTTTTTGG
AGGCCTAGGCTTTTGCAAAAAGCTGTTAACAGCTTGGCACTGGCCGTCGTTTTACAACGTCGTGACTGGG
AAAACCCTGGCGTTACCCAACTTAATCGCCTTGCAGCACATCCCCCTTTCGCCAGCTGGCGTAATAGCGA
AGAGGCCCGCACCGATCGCCCTTCCCAACAGTTGCGCAGCCTGAATGGCGAATGGCGCCTGATGCGGTAT
TTTCTCCTTACGCATCTGTGCGGTATTTCACACCGCATA
[142 nt withheld, positions 4450-4591]
C
[141 nt withheld, positions 4593-4733]
CCTTTGACGTTGGAGTCCACGTTCTTT
[37 nt withheld, positions 4761-4797]
ACCCTATCTCGGGCTATTCTTTTGATTTATAAGGGATTTTGCCGATTTCGGCCTATTGGTTAAAAAATGA
GCTGATTTAACAAAAATTTAACGCGAATTTTAACAAAATATTAACGTTTACAATTTTATGGTGCACTCTC
AGTACAATCTGCTCTGATGCCGCATAGTTAAGCCAGCCCCGACACCCGCCAACACCCGCTGACGCGCCCT
GACGGGCTTGTCTGCTCCCGGCATCCGCTTACAGACAAGCTGTGACCGTCTCCGGGAGCTGCATGTGTCA
GAGGTTTTCACCGTCATCACCGAAACGCGCGAGACGAAAGGGCCTCGTGATACGCCTATTTTTATAGGTT
AATGTCATGATAATAATGGTTTCTTAGACGTCAGGTGGCACTTTTCGGGGAAATGTGCGCGGAACCCCTA
TTTGTTTATTTTTCTAAATACATTCAAATATGTATCCGCTCATGAGACAATAACCCTGATAAATGCTTCA
ATAATATTGAAAAAGGAAGAGTATGAGTATTCAACATTTCCGTGTCGCCCTTATTCCCTTTTTTGCGGCA
TTTTGCCTTCCTGTTTTTGCTCACCCAGAAACGCTGGTGAAAGTAAAAGATGCTGAAGATCAGTTGGGTG
CACGAGTGGGTTACATCGAACTGGATCTCAACAGCGGTAAGATCCTTGAGAGTTTTCGCCCCGAAGAACG
TTTTCCAATGATGAGCACTTTTAAAGTTCTGCTATGTGGCGCGGTATTATCCCGTATTGACGCCGGGCAA
GAGCAACTCGGTCGCCGCATACACTATTCTCAGAATGACTTGGTTGAGTACTCACCAGTCACAGAAAAGC
ATCTTACGGATGGCATGACAGTAAGAGAATTATGCAGTGCTGCCATAACCATGAGTGATAACACTGCGGC
CAACTTACTTCTGACAACGATCGGAGGACCGAAGGAGCTAACCGCTTTTTTGCACAACATGGGGGATCAT
GTAACTCGCCTTGATCGTTGGGAACCGGAGCTGAATGAAGCCATACCAAACGACGAGCGTGACACCACGA
TGCCTGTAGCAATGGCAACAACGTTGCGCAAACTATTAACTGGCGAACTACTTACTCTAGCTTCCCGGCA
ACAATTAATAGACTGGATGGAGGCGGATAAAGTTGCAGGACCACTTCTGCGCTCGGCCCTTCCGGCTGGC
TGGTTTATTGCTGATAAATCTGGAGCCGGTGAGCGTGGGTCTCGCGGTATCATTGCAGCACTGGGGCCAG
ATGGTAAGCCCTCCCGTATCGTAGTTATCTACACGACGGGGAGTCAGGCAACTATGGATGAACGAAATAG
ACAGATCGCTGAGATAGGTGCCTCACTGATTAAGCATTGGTAACTGTCAGACCAAGTTTACTCATATATA
CTTTAGATTGATTTAAAACTTCATTTTTAATTTAAAAGGATCTAGGTGAAGATCCTTTTTGATAATCTCA
TGACCAAAATCCCTTAACGTGAGTTTTCGTTCCACTGAGCGTCAGACCCCGTAGAAAAGATCAAAGGATC
TTCTTGAGATCCTTTTTTTCTGCGCGTAATCTGCTGCTTGCAAACAAAAAAACCACCGCTACCAGCGGTG
GTTTGTTTGCCGGATCAAGAGCTACCAACTCTTTTTCCGAAGGTAACTGGCTTCAGCAGAGCGCAGATAC
CAAATACTGTTCTTCTAGTGTAGCCGTAGTTAGGCCACCACTTCAAGAACTCTGTAGCACCGCCTACATA
CCTCGCTCTGCTAATCCTGTTACCAGTGGCTGCTGCCAGTGGCGATAAGTCGTGTCTTACCGGGTTGGAC
TCAAGACGATAGTTACCGGATAAGGCGCAGCGGTCGGGCTGAACGGGGGGTTCGTGCACACAGCCCAGCT
TGGAGCGAACGACCTACACCGAACTGAGATACCTACAGCGTGAGCTATGAGAAAGCGCCACGCTTCCCGA
AGGGAGAAAGGCGGACAGGTATCCGGTAAGCGGCAGGGTCGGAACAGGAGAGCGCACGAGGGAGCTTCCA
GGGGGAAACGCCTGGTATCTTTATAGTCCTGTCGGGTTTCGCCACCTCTGACTTGAGCGTCGATTTTTGT
GATGCTCGTCAGGGGGGCGGAGCCTATGGAAAAACGCCAGCAACGCGGCCTTTTTACGGTTCCTGGCCTT
TTGCTGGCCTTTTGCTCACATGTTCTTTCCTGCGTTATCCCCTGATTCTGTGGATAACCGTATTACCGCC
TTTGAGTGAGCTGATACCGCTCGCCGCAGCCGAACGACCGAGCGCAGCGAGTCAGTGAGCGAGGAAGCGG
AAGAGCGCCCAATACGCAAACCGCCTCTCCCCGCGCGTTGGCCGATTCATTAATGCAGCTGGCACGACAG
GTTTCCCGACTGGAAAGCGGGCAGTGAGCGCAACGCAATTAATGTGAGTTAGCTCACTCATTAGGCACCC
CAGGCTTTACACTTTATGCTTCCGGCTCGTATGTTGTGTGGAATTGTGAGCGGATAACAATTTCACACAG
GAAACAGCTATGACATGATTACGAATTAA
