>Addgene plasmid #184561 | Flag-MIOS(1-875) in pRK5 | depositor partial sequence | sequence record 357861 | ORF
ATGGAAATGGACTACAAGGATGACGATGACAAGGGTGGTGGTGGTGGTGCGTCGACGATGTCGGGCACCA
AACCGGATATTCTGTGGGCACCGCATCATGTTGACCGCTTCGTTGTCTGTGACTCGGAACTGTCCCTGTA
CCATGTCGAAAGTACCGTGAACAGCGAACTGAAAGCAGGCAGCCTGCGTCTGTCAGAAGACTCGGCGGCC
ACCCTGCTGAGCATTAACTCTGATACGCCGTATATGAAATGTGTCGCGTGGTATCTGAACTACGATCCGG
AATGCCTGCTGGCCGTTGGCCAGGCAAATGGTCGCGTGGTTCTGACCAGCCTGGGCCAAGACCACAACTC
AAAATTCAAAGATCTGATCGGTAAAGAATTTGTGCCGAAACATGCCCGTCAGTGTAACACCCTGGCATGG
AATCCGCTGGATTCTAACTGGCTGGCAGCTGGCCTGGACAAACACCGCGCGGATTTTTCTGTGCTGATTT
GGGACATCTGCAGTAAATATACCCCGGATATTGTTCCGATGGAAAAAGTCAAACTGTCCGCTGGCGAAAC
CGAAACCACGCTGCTGGTTACGAAACCGCTGTACGAACTGGGTCAGAATGACGCCTGTCTGTCACTGTGC
TGGCTGCCGCGTGATCAAAAACTGCTGCTGGCTGGTATGCACCGTAATCTGGCGATTTTTGATCTGCGCA
ACACCTCGCAGAAAATGTTCGTGAATACCAAAGCGGTTCAAGGCGTGACGGTTGACCCGTATTTTCATGA
TCGTGTCGCTAGCTTCTACGAGGGTCAGGTGGCGATCTGGGATCTGCGCAAATTTGAAAAACCAGTGCTG
ACCCTGACGGAACAACCGAAACCGCTGACCAAAGTCGCATGGTGTCCGACCCGTACGGGCCTGCTGGCAA
CCCTGACGCGTGACTCTAATATTATCCGCCTGTATGATATGCAGCACACCCCGACGCCGATTGGTGACGA
AACCGAACCGACGATTATCGAACGCAGTGTGCAGCCGTGCGATAACTACATTGCTTCGTTCGCGTGGCAT
CCGACCAGCCAAAACCGTATGATCGTCGTGACCCCGAATCGCACGATGAGCGATTTTACCGTTTTCGAAC
GTATTTCACTGGCTTGGTCGCCGATCACGAGCCTGATGTGGGCGTGTGGTCGCCACCTGTATGAATGCAC
CGAAGAAGAAAACGACAATTCGCTGGAAAAAGATATTGCCACGAAAATGCGTCTGCGCGCACTGAGCCGT
TACGGCCTGGACACCGAACAAGTGTGGCGCAATCACATCCTGGCCGGTAACGAAGATCCGCAACTGAAAT
CCCTGTGGTATACCCTGCATTTTATGAAACAGTACACGGAAGATATGGACCAAAAATCGCCGGGCAATAA
AGGTAGCCTGGTTTATGCGGGCATTAAAAGCATCGTGAAAAGCTCTCTGGGTATGGTTGAAAGTTCCCGT
CATAACTGGTCTGGCCTGGATAAACAGAGTGACATTCAAAACCTGAATGAAGAACGCATCCTGGCCCTGC
AGCTGTGTGGCTGGATTAAGAAAGGCACCGATGTGGATGTGGGCCCGTTTCTGAACAGCCTGGTGCAAGA
AGGTGAATGGGAACGCGCGGCGGCAGTTGCGCTGTTCAACCTGGATATTCGTCGCGCCATTCAGATCCTG
AATGAAGGCGCATCATCGGAAAAAGGTGATCTGAACCTGAATGTTGTCGCTATGGCGCTGAGTGGTTATA
CCGATGAGAAAAACAGCCTGTGGCGTGAAATGTGTAGTACGCTGCGCCTGCAGCTGAACAATCCGTACCT
GTGCGTGATGTTTGCTTTCCTGACCTCTGAAACGGGCAGTTATGATGGTGTCCTGTACGAAAATAAAGTT
GCGGTCCGTGACCGCGTGGCCTTTGCATGTAAATTCCTGTCAGATACCCAGCTGAACCGTTATATCGAAA
AACTGACGAACGAAATGAAAGAAGCCGGCAACCTGGAAGGTATCCTGCTGACCGGCCTGACGAAAGATGG
TGTTGACCTGATGGAAAGCTATGTCGATCGCACCGGCGACGTGCAGACGGCATCCTACTGCATGCTGCAA
GGTTCACCGCTGGATGTTCTGAAAGACGAACGTGTCCAGTATTGGATTGAAAACTACCGCAATCTGCTGG
ATGCTTGGCGTTTTTGGCACAAACGCGCGGAATTTGACATCCATCGTTCTAAACTGGATCCGAGCTCTAA
ACCGCTGGCCCAGGTGTTTGTTAGTTGTAACTTCTGCGGCAAATCAATTTCGTATAGCTGCTCTGCAGTG
CCGCATCAGGGTCGCGGTTTTAGCCAATACGGCGTTAGTGGTTCCCCGACCAAATCCAAAGTCACGTCAT
GTCCGGGTTGCCGTAAACCGCTGCCGCGTTGTGCACTGTGCCTGATCAATATGGGTACCCCGGTGTCTTC
CTGTCCGGGCGGTACGAAATCGGATGAAAAAGTTGACCTGAGCAAAGATAAAAAACTGGCCCAGTTTAAC
AATTGGTTCACCTGGTGTCACAACTGCCGTCATGGCGGTCACGCAGGTCATATGCTGTCCTGGTTTCGCG
ATCATGCTGAATGCCCGGTGTCAGCGTGCACCTGTAAATGCATGCAACTGGATACGACGGGTAATCTGGT
CCCGGCGGAAACCGTTCAACCGTAA
